>Addgene plasmid #25304 | FLJ20257 | depositor partial sequence | sequence record 11778 | Author sequence
CCACTGCCTGCAGCAGGCTTCAAAAAGCAACAGCGCAAGTTCCAGTATGGGAATTATTGCAAATACTATG
GGTACCGCAATCCTTCCTGTGAGGATGGGCGCCTTCGGGTGTTGAAGCCTGAGTGGTTTCGGGGCCGGGA
CGTCCTAGATCTGGGCTGCAATGTGGGCCATCTGACCCTGAGCATTGCCTGCAAGTGGGGCCCGTCCCGC
ATGGTGGGCCTGGATATCGATTCCCGGCTCATCCATTCTGCCCGCCAAAACATCCGACACTACCTTTCCG
AGGAGCTGCGTCTCCCACCCCAGACTTTGGAAGGGGACCCGGGGGCAGAGGGTGAGGAAGGGACCACCAC
CGTTCGAAAGAGGAGCTGCTTCCCAGCCTCGCTGACTGCCAGCCGGGGTCCCATCGCTGCCCCCCAAGTG
CCCTTGGATGGAGCGGACACATCAGTCTTCCCCAACAATGTTGTCTTCGTCACGGGTAATTATGTGCTGG
ATCGAGATGACCTGGTGGAGGCCCAAACACCTGAGTATGATGTGGTGCTCTGCCTCAGCCTCACCAAGTG
GGTGCATCTGAACTGGGGAGACGAGGGCCTGAAGCGCATGTTTCGCCGGATCTACCGGCACCTACGCCCT
GGGGGCATCCTGGTCCTAGAGCCCCAACCCTGGTCGTCGTATGGCAAGAGAAAGACTCTTACAGAAACGA
TCTACAAGAACTACTACCGAATCCAATTGAAGCCAGAGCAGTTCAGTTCCTACCTGACATCCCCAGACGT
GGGCTTCTCCAGCTATGAGCTTGTGGCCACACCCCACAACACCTCTAAAGGCTTCCAGCGTCCTGTGTAC
CTGTTCCACAAGGCCCGATCCCCCAGCCAC
