>Addgene plasmid #25304 | FLJ20257 | addgene partial sequence | sequence record 31387 | 25304 with T7
TATTTTGTTTACTTTAAGAAGGAGATATACCATGGGCAGCAGCCATCATCATCATCATCACAGCAGCGGC
CTGGTTCCGCGTGGTAGTCCACTGCCTGCAGCAGGCTTCAAAAAGCAACAGCGCAAGTTCCAGTATGGGA
ATTATTGCAAATACTATGGGTACCGCAATCCTTCCTGTGAGGATGGGCGCCTTCGGGTGTTGAAGCCTGA
GTGGTTTCGGGGCCGGGACGTCCTAGATCTGGGCTGCAATGTGGGCCATCTGACCCTGAGCATTGCCTGC
AAGTGGGGCCCGTCCCGCATGGTGGGCCTGGATATCGATTCCCGGCTCATCCATTCTGCCCGCCAAAACA
TCCGACACTACCTTTCCGAGGAGCTGCGTCTCCCACCCCAGACTTTGGAAGGGGACCCGGGGGCAGAGGG
TGAGGAAGGGACCACCACCGTTCGAAAGAGGAGCTGCTTCCCAGCCTCGCTGACTGCCAGCCGGGGTCCC
ATCGCTGCCCCCCAAGTGCCCTTGGATGGAGCGGACACATCAGTCTTCCCCAACAATGTTGTCTTCGTCA
CGGGTAATTATGTGCTGGATCGAGATGACCTGGTGGAGGCCCAAACACCTGAGTATGATGTGGTGCTCTG
CCTCAGCCTCACCAAGTGGGTGCATCTGAACTGGGGAGACGAGGGCCTGAAGCGCATGTTTCGCCGGATC
TACCGGCACCTACGCCCTGGGGGCATCCTGGTCCTAGAGCCCCAACCCTGGTCGTCGTATGGCAAGAGAA
AGACTCTTACAGAAACGATCTACAAGAACTACTACCGAATCCAATTGAAGCCAGAG
