[The description below was written by a language model from this plasmid's Addgene catalogue record.]
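Description:
FLJ20257 is a bacterial expression plasmid built on pET28a-LIC, a ligation-independent-cloning derivative of pET28a produced by a structural genomics group, with a recorded backbone size of 7328 bp before insertion. It confers kanamycin resistance and is catalogued as low copy. It is propagated in a standard cloning strain such as DH5alpha. No feature table accompanies the record, so the promoter is not explicitly listed. The T7 and T7-terminator sequencing primers are consistent with the usual pET arrangement, in which the insert sits between a T7 promoter and T7 terminator and is expressed in an E. coli host that supplies T7 RNA polymerase.

The insert, FLJ20257_01, is an 870 bp fragment of the human MEPCE gene (also known as BCDIN3, the bicoid-interacting protein 3 homolog) that encodes the protein's methyltransferase domain. MEPCE is known as the 7SK snRNA methylphosphate capping enzyme. The fragment carries an N-terminal His tag, which allows purification of the recombinant protein by immobilised metal affinity chromatography. The record states that the construct may not contain the full open reading frame, which fits a domain-level design chosen for good behaviour in crystallisation rather than for full-length function.

The stated purpose is bacterial expression for structure determination, and the depositor links the construct to a deposited crystal structure of this domain. It is therefore suited to producing the MEPCE catalytic domain for structural, biophysical or in vitro biochemical work. The cloning method is listed as restriction enzyme despite the LIC backbone, and the record does not give the sites used. Distribution is restricted to academic and nonprofit users.
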