Addgene plasmid #25304: FLJ20257
Purpose: Bacterial expression for structure determination; may not be full ORF
Depositing lab: Cheryl Arrowsmith. Depositing organization: University of Toronto.
Backbone
  Vector backbone: pET28a-LIC
  Backbone manufacturer: SGC
  Backbone size w/o insert (bp): 7328
  Vector type: Bacterial Expression
Growth in bacteria
  Bacterial resistance: Kanamycin, 50 μg/mL
  Growth temperature: 37°C
  Growth strain: DH5alpha
  Copy number: Low Copy
Gene/Insert
  Gene/Insert name: FLJ20257_01 (alt names: PDB: 3G07; bicoid-interacting protein 3 homolog, methyltransferase domain; BCDIN3, MEPCE)
  Species: H. sapiens (human)
  Insert size (bp): 870
  GenBank ID: NP_062552
  Entrez Gene: MEPCE (a.k.a. BCDIN3)
  Tag / fusion protein: His (N terminal on insert)
  Cloning method: Restriction Enzyme
  Sequencing primers: 5′ T7; 3′ T7-term
Terms and licenses: Academic/Nonprofit Terms; Industry Terms: Not Available to Industry
Depositor comments: PDB: 3G07. http://www.thesgc.org/structures/3G07/
How to cite: FLJ20257 was a gift from Cheryl Arrowsmith (Addgene plasmid # 25304 ; http://n2t.net/addgene:25304 ; RRID:Addgene_25304)
